>Addgene plasmid #154060 | EC10161 | depositor full sequence | sequence record 298546 | EC10161 sequence 3103 bps
CTAAATTGTAAGCGTTAATATTTTGTTAAAATTCGCGTTAAATTTTTGTTAAATCAGCTCATTTTTTAAC
CAATAGGCCGAAATCGGCAAAATCCCTTATAAATCAAAAGAATAGACCGAGATAGGGTTGAGTGGCCGCT
ACAGGGCGCTCCCATTCGCCATTCAGGCTGCGCAACTGTTGGGAAGGGCGTTTCGGTGCGGGCCTCTTCG
CTATTACGCCAGCTGGCGAAAGGGGGATGTGCTGCAAGGCGATTAAGTTGGGTAACGCCAGGGTTTTCCC
AGTCACGACGTTGTAAAACGACGGCCAGTGAGCGCGACGTAATACGACTCACTATAGGGCGAATTGAAGG
AAGGCCGTCAAGGCCTAGGCGCGCCATGAGCTCTAAAGCTTCGCTCGAGCTGCGGCCGCCACTTCGTGCA
CGTCTCATACTGACCTAATAACTTCGTATAGCATACATTATACGAAGTTATATTAAGGGTTGAATGTGAG
ACCGTCACAGCTTGTCTGTAAGCGGATGCCGGGAGCAGACAAGCCCGTCAGGGCGCGTCAGCGGGTGTTG
GCGGGTGTCGGGGCTGGCTTAACTATGCGGCATCAGAGCAGATTGTACTGAGAGTGCACCATATGCGGTG
TGAAATACCGCACAGATGCGTAAGGAGAAAATACCGCATCAGGCGCCATTCGCCATTCAGGCTGCGCAAC
TGTTGGGAAGGGCGATCGGTGCGGGCCTCTTCGCTATTACGCCAGCTGGCGAAAGGGGGATGTGCTGCAA
GGCGATTAAGTTGGGTAACGCCAGGGTTTTCCCAGTCACGACGTTGTAAAACGACGGCCAGTGAATTCGA
GCTCGGTACCCGGGGATCCTCTAGAGTCGACCTGCAGGCATGCAAGCTTGGCGTAATCATGGTCATAGCT
GTTTCCTGTGTGAAATTGTTATCCGCTCACAATTCCACACAACATACGAGCCGGAAGCATAAAGTGTAAA
GCCTGGGGTGCCTAATGAGTGAGCTAACTCACATTAATTGCGTTGCGCTCACTGCCCGCTTTCCAGTCGG
CAAACCTGTCGTGCCAGCTGCGGTCTCACGCTGACCTAATAACTTCGTATAGCATACATTATACGAAGTT
ATATTAAGGGTTGAATGTGAGACGCACAGAGTGGCGGCCGCTTGGATCCCAGAATTCTAGGTACCTCTTA
ATTAACTGGCCTCATGGGCCTTCCTTTCACTGCCCGCTTTCCAGTCGGGAAACCTGTCGTGCCAGCTGCA
TTAACATGGTCATAGCTGTTTCCTTGCGTATTGGGCGCTCTCCGCTTCCTCGCTCACTGACTCGCTGCGC
TCGGTCGTTCGGGTAAAGCCTGGGGTGCCTAATGAGCAAAAGGCCAGCAAAAGGCCAGGAACCGTAAAAA
GGCCGCGTTGCTGGCGTTTTTCCATAGGCTCCGCCCCCCTGACGAGCATCACAAAAATCGACGCTCAAGT
CAGAGGTGGCGAAACCCGACAGGACTATAAAGATACCAGGCGTTTCCCCCTGGAAGCTCCCTCGTGCGCT
CTCCTGTTCCGACCCTGCCGCTTACCGGATACCTGTCCGCCTTTCTCCCTTCGGGAAGCGTGGCGCTTTC
TCATAGCTCACGCTGTAGGTATCTCAGTTCGGTGTAGGTCGTTCGCTCCAAGCTGGGCTGTGTGCACGAA
CCCCCCGTTCAGCCCGACCGCTGCGCCTTATCCGGTAACTATCGTCTTGAGTCCAACCCGGTAAGACACG
ACTTATCGCCACTGGCAGCAGCCACTGGTAACAGGATTAGCAGAGCGAGGTATGTAGGCGGTGCTACAGA
GTTCTTGAAGTGGTGGCCTAACTACGGCTACACTAGAAGAACAGTATTTGGTATCTGCGCTCTGCTGAAG
CCAGTTACCTTCGGAAAAAGAGTTGGTAGCTCTTGATCCGGCAAACAAACCACCGCTGGTAGCGGTGGTT
TTTTTGTTTGCAAGCAGCAGATTACGCGCAGAAAAAAAGGATCTCAAGAAGATCCTTTGATCTTTTCTAC
GGGGTCTGACGCTCAGTGGAACGAAAACTCACGTTAAGGGATTTTGGTCATGAGATTATCAAAAAGGATC
TTCACCTAGATCCTTTTAAATTAAAAATGAAGTTTTAAATCAATCTAAAGTATATATGAGTAAACTTGGT
CTGACAGTTATTAGAAAAATTCATCCAGCAGACGATAAAACGCAATACGCTGGCTATCCGGTGCCGCAAT
GCCATACAGCACCAGAAAACGATCCGCCCATTCGCCGCCCAGTTCTTCCGCAATATCACGGGTGGCCAGC
GCAATATCCTGATAACGATCCGCCACGCCCAGACGGCCGCAATCAATAAAGCCGCTAAAACGGCCATTTT
CCACCATAATGTTCGGCAGGCACGCATCACCATGGGTCACCACCAGATCTTCGCCATCCGGCATGCTCGC
TTTCAGACGCGCAAACAGCTCTGCCGGTGCCAGGCCCTGATGTTCTTCATCCAGATCATCCTGATCCACC
AGGCCCGCTTCCATACGGGTACGCGCACGTTCAATACGATGTTTCGCCTGATGATCAAACGGACAGGTCG
CCGGGTCCAGGGTATGCAGACGACGCATGGCATCCGCCATAATGCTCACTTTTTCTGCCGGCGCCAGATG
GCTAGACAGCAGATCCTGACCCGGCACTTCGCCCAGCAGCAGCCAATCACGGCCCGCTTCGGTCACCACA
TCCAGCACCGCCGCACACGGAACACCGGTGGTGGCCAGCCAGCTCAGACGCGCCGCTTCATCCTGCAGCT
CGTTCAGCGCACCGCTCAGATCGGTTTTCACAAACAGCACCGGACGACCCTGCGCGCTCAGACGAAACAC
CGCCGCATCAGAGCAGCCAATGGTCTGCTGCGCCCAATCATAGCCAAACAGACGTTCCACCCACGCTGCC
GGGCTACCCGCATGCAGGCCATCCTGTTCAATCATACTCTTCCTTTTTCAATATTATTGAAGCATTTATC
AGGGTTATTGTCTCATGAGCGGATACATATTTGAATGTATTTAGAAAAATAAACAAATAGGGGTTCCGCG
CACATTTCCCCGAAAAGTGCCAC
Features (pLannotate 1.2.2; 17 found; start..end, strand, type, name):
      3..134     -  rep_origin     M13 ori (fragment): M13 bacteriophage origin of replication; arrow indicates direction of (+) strand synthesis
    155..311     -  CDS            lacZα (fragment): LacZα fragment of β-galactosidase; lacZ fragment
    320..338     +  promoter       T7 promoter: promoter for bacteriophage T7 RNA polymerase
    438..471     +  protein_bind   loxP: Cre-mediated recombination occurs in the 8-bp core sequence (GCATACAT). Cre recombinase
    574..673     +  misc_feature   bom (fragment): basis of mobility region from pBR322
    679..836     -  CDS            lacZα (fragment): LacZα fragment of β-galactosidase; lacZ fragment
    833..889     +  misc_feature   MCS: pUC18/19 multiple cloning site
    926..942     -  protein_bind   lac operator: The lac repressor binds to the lac operator to inhibit transcription in E. coli. This inhibition can be relieved by adding lactose or isopropyl-β-D-thiogalactopyranoside (IPTG). lac repressor encoded by lacI
    950..980     -  promoter       lac promoter: promoter for the E. coli lac operon
    995..1016    -  protein_bind   CAP binding site: CAP binding activates transcription in the presence of cAMP. E. coli catabolite activator protein
   1029..1071    -  CDS            lacI (fragment): lac repressor; lacI; The lac repressor binds to the lac operator to inhibit transcription in E. coli. This inhibition can be relieved by adding lactose or isopropyl-β-D-thiogalactopyranoside (IPTG).
   1089..1122    +  protein_bind   loxP: Cre-mediated recombination occurs in the 8-bp core sequence (GCATACAT). Cre recombinase
   1217..1264    -  CDS            lacI (fragment): lac repressor; lacI; The lac repressor binds to the lac operator to inhibit transcription in E. coli. This inhibition can be relieved by adding lactose or isopropyl-β-D-thiogalactopyranoside (IPTG).
   1301..1341    -  rep_origin     RSF ori (fragment): Plasmids containing the RSF 1030 origin of replication can be propagated in E. coli cells that contain additional plasmids with compatible origins.
   1419..2007    -  rep_origin     ori: high-copy-number ColE1/pMB1/pBR322/pUC origin of replication
   2181..2975    -  CDS            NeoR/KanR: aminoglycoside phosphotransferase confers resistance to neomycin, kanamycin, and G418 (Geneticin®)
   2976..3080    -  promoter       AmpR promoter: bla
