>Addgene plasmid #154060 | EC10161 | addgene full sequence | sequence record 312901 | Addgene NGS Result
AGTGCCACCTAAATTGTAAGCGTTAATATTTTGTTAAAATTCGCGTTAAATTTTTGTTAAATCAGCTCAT
TTTTTAACCAATAGGCCGAAATCGGCAAAATCCCTTATAAATCAAAAGAATAGACCGAGATAGGGTTGAG
TGGCCGCTACAGGGCGCTCCCATTCGCCATTCAGGCTGCGCAACTGTTGGGAAGGGCGTTTCGGTGCGGG
CCTCTTCGCTATTACGCCAGCTGGCGAAAGGGGGATGTGCTGCAAGGCGATTAAGTTGGGTAACGCCAGG
GTTTTCCCAGTCACGACGTTGTAAAACGACGGCCAGTGAGCGCGACGTAATACGACTCACTATAGGGCGA
ATTGAAGGAAGGCCGTCAAGGCCGCATCACTTCGTGCACGTCTCATACTGACCTAATAACTTCGTATAGC
ATACATTATACGAAGTTATATTAAGGGTTGAATGTGAGACCGTCACAGCTTGTCTGTAAGCGGATGCCGG
GAGCAGACAAGCCCGTCAGGGCGCGTCAGCGGGTGTTGGCGGGTGTCGGGGCTGGCTTAACTATGCGGCA
TCAGAGCAGATTGTACTGAGAGTGCACCATATGCGGTGTGAAATACCGCACAGATGCGTAAGGAGAAAAT
ACCGCATCAGGCGCCATTCGCCATTCAGGCTGCGCAACTGTTGGGAAGGGCGATCGGTGCGGGCCTCTTC
GCTATTACGCCAGCTGGCGAAAGGGGGATGTGCTGCAAGGCGATTAAGTTGGGTAACGCCAGGGTTTTCC
CAGTCACGACGTTGTAAAACGACGGCCAGTGAATTCGAGCTCGGTACCCGGGGATCCTCTAGAGTCGACC
TGCAGGCATGCAAGCTTGGCGTAATCATGGTCATAGCTGTTTCCTGTGTGAAATTGTTATCCGCTCACAA
TTCCACACAACATACGAGCCGGAAGCATAAAGTGTAAAGCCTGGGGTGCCTAATGAGTGAGCTAACTCAC
ATTAATTGCGTTGCGCTCACTGCCCGCTTTCCAGTCGGCAAACCTGTCGTGCCAGCTGCGGTCTCACGCT
GACCTAATAACTTCGTATAGCATACATTATACGAAGTTATATTAAGGGTTGAATGTGAGACGCACAGAGT
GCTGGGCCTCATGGGCCTTCCTTTCACTGCCCGCTTTCCAGTCGGGAAACCTGTCGTGCCAGCTGCATTA
ACATGGTCATAGCTGTTTCCTTGCGTATTGGGCGCTCTCCGCTTCCTCGCTCACTGACTCGCTGCGCTCG
GTCGTTCGGGTAAAGCCTGGGGTGCCTAATGAGCAAAAGGCCAGCAAAAGGCCAGGAACCGTAAAAAGGC
CGCGTTGCTGGCGTTTTTCCATAGGCTCCGCCCCCCTGACGAGCATCACAAAAATCGACGCTCAAGTCAG
AGGTGGCGAAACCCGACAGGACTATAAAGATACCAGGCGTTTCCCCCTGGAAGCTCCCTCGTGCGCTCTC
CTGTTCCGACCCTGCCGCTTACCGGATACCTGTCCGCCTTTCTCCCTTCGGGAAGCGTGGCGCTTTCTCA
TAGCTCACGCTGTAGGTATCTCAGTTCGGTGTAGGTCGTTCGCTCCAAGCTGGGCTGTGTGCACGAACCC
CCCGTTCAGCCCGACCGCTGCGCCTTATCCGGTAACTATCGTCTTGAGTCCAACCCGGTAAGACACGACT
TATCGCCACTGGCAGCAGCCACTGGTAACAGGATTAGCAGAGCGAGGTATGTAGGCGGTGCTACAGAGTT
CTTGAAGTGGTGGCCTAACTACGGCTACACTAGAAGAACAGTATTTGGTATCTGCGCTCTGCTGAAGCCA
GTTACCTTCGGAAAAAGAGTTGGTAGCTCTTGATCCGGCAAACAAACCACCGCTGGTAGCGGTGGTTTTT
TTGTTTGCAAGCAGCAGATTACGCGCAGAAAAAAAGGATCTCAAGAAGATCCTTTGATCTTTTCTACGGG
GTCTGACGCTCAGTGGAACGAAAACTCACGTTAAGGGATTTTGGTCATGAGATTATCAAAAAGGATCTTC
ACCTAGATCCTTTTAAATTAAAAATGAAGTTTTAAATCAATCTAAAGTATATATGAGTAAACTTGGTCTG
ACAGTTATTAGAAAAATTCATCCAGCAGACGATAAAACGCAATACGCTGGCTATCCGGTGCCGCAATGCC
ATACAGCACCAGAAAACGATCCGCCCATTCGCCGCCCAGTTCTTCCGCAATATCACGGGTGGCCAGCGCA
ATATCCTGATAACGATCCGCCACGCCCAGACGGCCGCAATCAATAAAGCCGCTAAAACGGCCATTTTCCA
CCATAATGTTCGGCAGGCACGCATCACCATGGGTCACCACCAGATCTTCGCCATCCGGCATGCTCGCTTT
CAGACGCGCAAACAGCTCTGCCGGTGCCAGGCCCTGATGTTCTTCATCCAGATCATCCTGATCCACCAGG
CCCGCTTCCATACGGGTACGCGCACGTTCAATACGATGTTTCGCCTGATGATCAAACGGACAGGTCGCCG
GGTCCAGGGTATGCAGACGACGCATGGCATCCGCCATAATGCTCACTTTTTCTGCCGGCGCCAGATGGCT
AGACAGCAGATCCTGACCCGGCACTTCGCCCAGCAGCAGCCAATCACGGCCCGCTTCGGTCACCACATCC
AGCACCGCCGCACACGGAACACCGGTGGTGGCCAGCCAGCTCAGACGCGCCGCTTCATCCTGCAGCTCGT
TCAGCGCACCGCTCAGATCGGTTTTCACAAACAGCACCGGACGACCCTGCGCGCTCAGACGAAACACCGC
CGCATCAGAGCAGCCAATGGTCTGCTGCGCCCAATCATAGCCAAACAGACGTTCCACCCACGCTGCCGGG
CTACCCGCATGCAGGCCATCCTGTTCAATCATACTCTTCCTTTTTCAATATTATTGAAGCATTTATCAGG
GTTATTGTCTCATGAGCGGATACATATTTGAATGTATTTAGAAAAATAAACAAATAGGGGTTCCGCGCAC
ATTTCCCCGAAA
Features (pLannotate 1.2.2; 17 found; start..end, strand, type, name):
     11..142     -  rep_origin     M13 ori (fragment): M13 bacteriophage origin of replication; arrow indicates direction of (+) strand synthesis
    163..319     -  CDS            lacZα (fragment): LacZα fragment of β-galactosidase; lacZ fragment
    328..346     +  promoter       T7 promoter: promoter for bacteriophage T7 RNA polymerase
    406..439     +  protein_bind   loxP: Cre-mediated recombination occurs in the 8-bp core sequence (GCATACAT). Cre recombinase
    542..641     +  misc_feature   bom (fragment): basis of mobility region from pBR322
    647..804     -  CDS            lacZα (fragment): LacZα fragment of β-galactosidase; lacZ fragment
    801..857     +  misc_feature   MCS: pUC18/19 multiple cloning site
    894..910     -  protein_bind   lac operator: The lac repressor binds to the lac operator to inhibit transcription in E. coli. This inhibition can be relieved by adding lactose or isopropyl-β-D-thiogalactopyranoside (IPTG). lac repressor encoded by lacI
    918..948     -  promoter       lac promoter: promoter for the E. coli lac operon
    963..984     -  protein_bind   CAP binding site: CAP binding activates transcription in the presence of cAMP. E. coli catabolite activator protein
    997..1039    -  CDS            lacI (fragment): lac repressor; lacI; The lac repressor binds to the lac operator to inhibit transcription in E. coli. This inhibition can be relieved by adding lactose or isopropyl-β-D-thiogalactopyranoside (IPTG).
   1057..1090    +  protein_bind   loxP: Cre-mediated recombination occurs in the 8-bp core sequence (GCATACAT). Cre recombinase
   1144..1191    -  CDS            lacI (fragment): lac repressor; lacI; The lac repressor binds to the lac operator to inhibit transcription in E. coli. This inhibition can be relieved by adding lactose or isopropyl-β-D-thiogalactopyranoside (IPTG).
   1228..1268    -  rep_origin     RSF ori (fragment): Plasmids containing the RSF 1030 origin of replication can be propagated in E. coli cells that contain additional plasmids with compatible origins.
   1346..1934    -  rep_origin     ori: high-copy-number ColE1/pMB1/pBR322/pUC origin of replication
   2108..2902    -  CDS            NeoR/KanR: aminoglycoside phosphotransferase confers resistance to neomycin, kanamycin, and G418 (Geneticin®)
   2903..3007    -  promoter       AmpR promoter: bla
