[The description below was written by a language model from this plasmid's Addgene catalogue record and pLannotate feature annotations shown in this document.]
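Description:
EC10161 is an empty "Level 0.5" Golden Gate cloning backbone of about 3.1 kb, built for modular assembly of Cre/lox-controlled cassettes in a plant synthetic biology toolkit. It was deposited alongside work on a heat-shock inducible gene expression system for cereals. The parent backbone is not named in the record, though part of the plasmid is noted as deriving from an earlier Golden Gate resource. It is maintained in E. coli through a high-copy ColE1/pUC-type origin and selected with kanamycin via an aminoglycoside phosphotransferase gene (NeoR/KanR) driven by the bla (AmpR) promoter. Short fragments annotated as M13 ori, RSF ori, bom and lacI appear to be non-functional remnants of earlier vector construction.

The working part of the plasmid is a lacZα dropout cassette, comprising the CAP binding site, lac promoter, lac operator, pUC18/19 multiple cloning site and lacZα coding fragment. It is flanked by two loxP sites in the same orientation. In Golden Gate cloning such a cassette is normally replaced by the incoming parts, allowing blue/white screening, so the assembled sequence ends up between the direct-repeat loxP sites. Cre recombinase can then excise that sequence, an arrangement that suits recombinase-triggered switching of gene expression. The record does not state which Type IIS enzymes or overhangs are used. A T7 promoter and a second lacZα fragment lie outside the floxed region. No payload promoter or insert is present, as expected for an empty backbone.

The depositor sequence (3,103 nt) and the repository's sequencing result (3,022 nt) carry the same 17 annotated features in the same order. The length difference falls in unannotated spacer regions adjacent to the loxP sites.
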