Addgene plasmid #154060: EC10161
Purpose: (Empty Backbone) Level 0.5 Golden Gate backbone, containing loxP sites.
Depositing lab: Cristobal Uauy. Depositing organization: John Innes Centre. Publication: A heat-shock inducible system for flexible gene expression in cereals. Harrington SA, Backhaus AE, Fox S, Rogers C, Borrill P, Uauy C, Richardson A. Plant Methods. 2020 Oct 14;16:137. doi: 10.1186/s13007-020-00677-3. eCollection 2020. PubMed 33072173.
Backbone
  Vector backbone: NA
  Backbone manufacturer: NA
  Backbone size (bp): 3103
  Modifications to backbone: Addition of LoxP sites flanking the lacZ reporter gene.
  Vector type: Bacterial Expression, Cre/Lox, Synthetic Biology
  Promoter: N/A
Growth in bacteria
  Bacterial resistance: Kanamycin, 50 μg/mL
  Growth temperature: 37°C
  Growth strain: DH5alpha
  Copy number: Unknown
Gene/Insert
  Cloning method: Restriction Enzyme
  Sequencing primers: 5′ tgcacgtctcatactgacct; 3′ gcgtctcacattcaaccctt
Resource information
  A portion of this plasmid was derived from a plasmid made by: Engineering Nitrogen Symbiosis for Africa (ENSA)
Terms and licenses: Academic/Nonprofit Terms; Industry Terms: Not Available to Industry
How to cite: EC10161 was a gift from Cristobal Uauy (Addgene plasmid # 154060 ; http://n2t.net/addgene:154060 ; RRID:Addgene_154060)
